>Addgene plasmid #223272 | pTwist-SARS-CoV-2 Spike-deltaC18 JN.1.11.1 | addgene full sequence | sequence record 443004 | Addgene NGS Result
[912 nt withheld, positions 1-912]
GTTGAGAAAGGCATATACCAAACCAGTAACTTCCGCGTCCAACCCACCGAATCCATTGTTCGATTCCCTA
ACGTCACCAATTTGTGTCCTTTCCATGAAGTATTTAATGCCACTCGATTTGCATCAGTTTATGCCTGGAA
TCGCACGCGAATATCAAATTGTGTTGCAGATTATAGTGTCCTGTATAATTTCGCACCATTCTTCGCTTTT
AAGTGTTATGGGGTCAGCCCTACGAAATTGAATGACTTGTGTTTTACCAACGTTTACGCAGATTCTTTCG
TCATAAAGGGCAACGAAGTCAGCCAGATTGCACCGGGGCAAACCGGAAATATAGCAGACTATAATTATAA
GTTGCCGGATGACTTCACCGGCTGCGTTATAGCATGGAACTCCAATAAGCTCGATTCAAAACACAGCGGC
AACTATGATTATTGGTACCGCTCGCTTCGCAAGTCAAAACTGAAGCCCTTTGAACGTGACATCTCCACCG
AAATTTATCAAGCTGGCAACAAACCATGTAAAGGAAAGGGGCCTAACTGTTATTTTCCCCTTCAATCATA
CGGATTTCGACCAACATATGGGGTGGGCCATCAACCATATCGGGTGGTAGTCTTGAGCTTTGAGCTGCTC
CACGCACCGGCTACAGTTTGCGGACCGAAGAAAAGCACTAACCTGGTGAAGAATAAATGTGTGAACTTCA
ACTTTAATGGGCTCACCGGAACAGGGGTGCTGACAAAATCAAACAAGAAATTTCTCCCTTTTCAACAATT
TGGTAGAGACATTGTCGATACCACAGATGCCGTCCGCGATCCGCAAACACTGGAAATCCTCGATATAACA
CCCTGTAGCTTCGGCGGGGTCAGCGTGATAACTCCCGGAACGAACACATCCAACCAAGTGGCTGTCCTGT
ATCAAGGTGTCAACTGTACCGAAGTCTCTGTGGCGATACACGCCGACCAACTGACACCCACCTGGAGAGT
CTACTCAACAGGTTCCAATGTCTTTCAAACTAGAGCGGGTTGTCTCATTGGCGCTGAGTATGTCAATAAT
TCATACGAATGTGATATTCCTATTGGGGCAGGAATCTGTGCGTCTTATCAAACTCAAACGAAATCACGAC
GGCGCGCTCGCTCAGTAGCCAGCCAGTCCATAATCGCCTATACCATGAGTCTCGGGGCTGAGAACTCCGT
GGCTTATTCAAACAATTCCATCGCAATCCCAACTAACTTTACCATTAGCGTTACCACGGAAATCTTGCCC
GTCAGCATGACTAAGACGAGCGTAGACTGTACGATGTATATCTGTGGGGATTCCACCGAGTGTAGCAACC
TCTTGCTTCAATACGGGTCTTTCTGTACTCAACTCAAACGAGCATTGACCGGAATTGCGGTCGAACAAGA
CAAGAATACCCAAGAGGTGTTCGCACAAGTAAAGCAAATATACAAAACGCCGCCAATCAAATATTTTGGC
GGGTTTAATTTTAGCCAAATACTGCCAGACCCATCTAAGCCTTCAAAACGCAGCTTTATCGAGGATCTGC
TGTTCAACAAAGTTACGTTGGCTGACGCGGGTTTCATTAAGCAGTATGGGGATTGTTTGGGAGACATTGC
GGCCCGCGACCTTATCTGTGCTCAAAAATTCAATGGGTTGACAGTTCTGCCCCCTCTGCTCACTGATGAG
ATGATTGCACAGTATACATCAGCATTGTTGGCAGGAACCATTACATCCGGCTGGACTTTTGGCGCGGGTG
CGGCCCTTCAAATACCTTTCGCTATGCAAATGGCTTACAGATTCAATGGGATTGGTGTCACGCAAAATGT
ATTGTATGAAAATCAGAAGCTGATCGCTAATCAATTTAACAGCGCGATTGGCAAGATCCAAGATTCACTG
TTTAGCACAGCGTCCGCCCTCGGCAAACTCCAAGATGTTGTGAATCATAACGCCCAGGCCCTGAATACCC
TCGTGAAGCAACTGAGTTCTAAATTCGGCGCAATCTCCAGCGTCCTCAACGACATATTGTCCAGACTTGA
TAAGGTGGAAGCCGAGGTGCAAATTGATCGGCTCATCACAGGCAGGCTCCAGTCACTCCAAACTTATGTG
ACACAACAGTTGATCCGGGCTGCTGAGATACGAGCAAGCGCCAACCTGGCCGCCACTAAAATGTCAGAGT
GCGTGCTCGGGCAGTCCAAACGGGTTGACTTTTGTGGCAAGGGCTATCACTTGATGTCCTTCCCCCAATC
CGCCCCACATGGAGTGGTCTTTCTCCACGTCACTTATGTCCCTGCTCAAGAGAAGAACTTTACGACAGCT
CCAGCAATCTGTCACGATGGCAAAGCGCACTTTCCCAGGGAAGGCGTTTTCGTCAGTAATGGCACGCATT
GGTTTGTGACCCAAAGGAATTTCTATGAACCCCAAATCATAACCACTGACAATACATTTGTCTCAGGCAA
CTGTGATGTGGTCATTGGGATCGTGAACAACACGGTATATGATCCCCTGCAACTCGAGTTGGATAGCTTC
AAAGAGGAATTGGATAAATACTTTAAGAATCATACTTCACCCGATGTTGATCTCGGGGACATATCAGGAA
TAAATGCAAGTGTCGTCAACATTCAGAAAGAGATTGATCGCCTTAATGAGGTCGCCAAGAACTTGAATGA
ATCTTTGATCGACTTGCAAGAACTGGGCAAATACGAACAATATATTAAATGGCCCTGGTACATTTGGTTG
GGCTTTATCGCCGGACTTATAGCTATCGTTATGGTCACAATTATGTTGTGCTGTATGACTAGCTGTTGTT
CCTGCTTGAAAGGATGTTGCAGTTGCGGATCTTGTTGTAAATAAAGGATCCTCTAGAAGTTGTCTCCTCC
TGCACTGACTGACTGATACAATCGATTTCTGGATCCGCAGGCCTAATCAACCTCTGGATTACAAAATTTG
TGAAAGATTGACTGGTATTCTTAACTATGTTGCTCCTTTTACGCTATGTGGATACGCTGCTTTAATGCCT
TTGTATCATGCTATTGCTTCCCGTATGGCTTTCATTTTCTCCTCCTTGTATAAATCCTGGTTGCTGTCTC
TTTATGAGGAGTTGTGGCCCGTTGTCAGGCAACGTGGCGTGGTGTGCACTGTGTTTGCTGACGCAACCCC
CACTGGTTGGGGCATTGCCACCACCTGTCAGCTCCTTTCCGGGACTTTCGCTTTCCCCCTCCCTATTGCC
ACGGCGGAACTCATCGCCGCCTGCCTTGCCCGCTGCTGGACAGGGGCTCGGCTGTTGGGCACTGACAATT
CCGTGGTGTTGTCGGGGAAGCTGACGTCCTTTCCATGGCTGCTCGCCTGTGTTGCCACCTGGATTCTGCG
CGGGACGTCCTTCTGCTACGTCCCTTCGGCCCTCAATCCAGCGGACCTTCCTTCCCGCGGCCTGCTGCCG
GCTCTGCGGCCTCTTCCGCGTCTTCGCCTTCGCCCTCAGACGAGTCGGATCTCCCTTTGGGCCGCCTCCC
CGCCTGTCTAGCTTGACTGACTGAGATACAGCGTACCTTCAGCTCACAGACATGATAAGATACATTGATG
AGTTTGGACAAACCACAACTAGAATGCAGTGAAAAAAATGCTTTATTTGTGAAATTTGTGATGCTATTGC
TTTATTTGTAACCATTATAAGCTGCAATAAACAAGTTAACAACAACAATTGCATTCATTTTATGTTTCAG
GTTCAGGGGGAGGTGTGGGAGGTTTTTTAAAGCAAGTAAAACCTCTACAAATGTGGTATTGGCCCATCTC
TATCGGTATCGTAGCATAACCCCTTGGGGCCTCTAAACGGGTCTTGAGGGGTTTTTTGTGCCCCTCGGGC
CGGATTGCTATCTACCGGCATTGGCGCAGAAAAAAATGCCTGATGCGACGCTGCGCGTCTTATACTCCCA
CATATGCCAGATTCAGCAACGGATACGGCTTCCCCAACTTGCCCACTTCCATACGTGTCCTCCTTACCAG
AAATTTATCCTTAAGGTCGTCAGCTATCCTGCAGGCGATCTCTCGATTTCGATCAAGACATTCCTTTAAT
GGTCTTTTCTGGACACCACTAGGGGTCAGAAGTAGTTCATCAAACTTTCTTCCCTCCCTAATCTCATTGG
TTACCTTGGGCTATCGAAACTTAATTAAGCGATCTGCATCTCAATTAGTCAGCAACCATAGTCCCGCCCC
TAACTCCGCCCATCCCGCCCCTAACTCCGCCCAGTTCCGCCCATTCTCCGCCCCATCGCTGACTAATTTT
TTTTATTTATGCAGAGGCCGAGGCCGCCTCGGCCTCTGAGCTATTCCAGAAGTAGTGAGGAGGCTTTTTT
GGAGGCCTAGGCTTTTGCAAAGGAGGTAGCCAACATGATTGAACAAGATGGATTGCACGCAGGTTCTCCC
GCCGCTTGGGTGGAGAGGCTATTCGGCTATGACTGGGCACAACAGACAATCGGCTGCTCTGATGCCGCCG
TGTTCCGGCTGTCAGCGCAGGGGCGCCCGGTTCTTTTTGTCAAGACCGACCTGTCCGGTGCCCTGAATGA
ACTCCAGGACGAGGCAGCGCGGCTATCGTGGCTGGCCACGACGGGCGTTCCTTGCGCAGCTGTGCTCGAC
GTTGTCACTGAAGCGGGAAGGGACTGGCTGCTATTGGGCGAAGTGCCGGGGCAGGATCTCCTGTCATCTC
ACCTTGCTCCTGCCGAGAAAGTATCCATCATGGCTGATGCAATGCGGCGGCTGCATACGCTTGATCCGGC
TACCTGCCCATTCGACCACCAAGCGAAACATCGCATCGAGCGAGCACGTACTCGGATGGAAGCCGGTCTT
GTCGATCAGGATGATCTGGACGAAGAGCATCAGGGGCTCGCGCCAGCCGAACTGTTCGCCAGGCTCAAGG
CGCGGATGCCCGACGGCGAGGATCTCGTCGTGACCCACGGCGATGCCTGCTTGCCGAATATCATGGTGGA
AAATGGCCGCTTTTCTGGATTCATCGACTGTGGCCGGCTGGGTGTGGCGGACCGCTATCAGGACATAGCG
TTGGCTACCCGTGATATTGCTGAAGAGCTTGGCGGCGAATGGGCTGACCGCTTCCTCGTGCTTTACGGTA
TCGCCGCTCCCGATTCGCAGCGCATCGCCTTCTATCGCCTTCTTGACGAGTTCTTCTAGTATGTAAGCCC
TGTGCCTTCTAGTTGCCAGCCATCTGTTGTTTGCCCCTCCCCCGTGCCTTCCTTGACCCTGGAAGGTGCC
ACTCCCACTGTCCTTTCCTAATAAAATGAGGAAATTGCATCGCATTGTCTGAGTAGGTGTCATTCTATTC
TGGGGGGTGGGGTGGGGCAGGACAGCAAGGGGGAGGATTGGGAAGACAATAGCAGGCATGCTGGGGATGC
GGTGGGCTCTATGGTTAATTAACCAGTCAAGTCAGCTACTTGGCGAGATCGACTTGTCTGGGTTTCGACT
ACGCTCAGAATTGCGTCAGTCAAGTTCGATCTGGTCCTTGCTATTGCACCCGTTCTCCGATTACGAGTTT
CATTTAAATCATGTGAGCAAAAGGCCAGCAAAAGGCCAGGAACCGTAAAAAGGCCGCGTTGCTGGCGTTT
TTCCATAGGCTCCGCCCCCCTGACGAGCATCACAAAAATCGACGCTCAAGTCAGAGGTGGCGAAACCCGA
CAGGACTATAAAGATACCAGGCGTTTCCCCCTGGAAGCTCCCTCGTGCGCTCTCCTGTTCCGACCCTGCC
GCTTACCGGATACCTGTCCGCCTTTCTCCCTTCGGGAAGCGTGGCGCTTTCTCATAGCTCACGCTGTAGG
TATCTCAGTTCGGTGTAGGTCGTTCGCTCCAAGCTGGGCTGTGTGCACGAACCCCCCGTTCAGCCCGACC
GCTGCGCCTTATCCGGTAACTATCGTCTTGAGTCCAACCCGGTAAGACACGACTTATCGCCACTGGCAGC
AGCCACTGGTAACAGGATTAGCAGAGCGAGGTATGTAGGCGGTGCTACAGAGTTCTTGAAGTGGTGGCCT
AACTACGGCTACACTAGAAGAACAGTATTTGGTATCTGCGCTCTGCTGAAGCCAGTTACCTTCGGAAAAA
GAGTTGGTAGCTCTTGATCCGGCAAACAAACCACCGCTGGTAGCGGTGGTTTTTTTGTTTGCAAGCAGCA
GATTACGCGCAGAAAAAAAGGATCTCAAGAAGATCCTTTGATCTTTTCTACGGGGTCTGACGCTCAGTGG
AACGAAAACTCACGTTAAGGGATTTTGGTCATGAGATTATCAAAAAGGATCTTCACCTAGATCCTTTTAA
ATTAAAAATGAAGTTTTAAATCAATCTAAAGTATATATGAGTAAACTTGGTCTGACAGTTACCAATGCTT
AATCAGTGAGGCACCTATCTCAGCGATCTGTCTATTTCGTTCATCCATAGTTGCATTTAAATTTCCGAAC
TCTCCAAGGCCCTCGTCGGAAAATCTTCAAACCTTTCGTCCGATCCATCTTGCAGGCTACCTCTCGAACG
AACTATCGCAAGTCTCTTGGCCGGCCTTGCGCCTTGGCTATTGCTTGGCAGCGCCTATCGCCAGGTATTA
CTCCAATCCCGAATATCCGAGATCGGGATCACCCGAGAGAAGTTCAACCTACATCCTCAATCCCGATCTA
TCCGAGATCCGAGGAATATCGAAATCGGGGCGCGCCTGGTGTACCGAGAACGATCCTCTCAGTGCGAGTC
TCGACGATCCATATCGTTGCTTGGCAGTCAGCCAGTCGGAATCCAGCTTGGGACCCAGGAAGTCCAATCG
TCAGATATTGTACTCAAGCCTGGTCACGGCAGCGTACCGATCTGTTTAAACCTAGATATTGATAGTCTGA
TCGGTCAACGTATAATCGAGTCCTAGCTTTTGCAAACATCTATCAAGAGACAGGATCAGCAGGAGGCTTT
CGCATGAGTATTCAACATTTCCGTGTCGCCCTTATTCCCTTTTTTGCGGCATTTTGCCTTCCTGTTTTTG
CTCACCCAGAAACGCTGGTGAAAGTAAAAGATGCTGAAGATCAGTTGGGTGCGCGAGTGGGTTACATCGA
ACTGGATCTCAACAGCGGTAAGATCCTTGAGAGTTTTCGCCCCGAAGAACGCTTTCCAATGATGAGCACT
TTTAAAGTTCTGCTATGTGGCGCGGTATTATCCCGTATTGACGCCGGGCAAGAGCAACTCGGTCGCCGCA
TACACTATTCTCAGAATGACTTGGTTGAGTATTCACCAGTCACAGAAAAGCATCTTACGGATGGCATGAC
AGTAAGAGAATTATGCAGTGCTGCCATAACCATGAGTGATAACACTGCGGCCAACTTACTTCTGACAACG
ATTGGAGGACCGAAGGAGCTAACCGCTTTTTTGCACAACATGGGGGATCATGTAACTCGCCTTGATCGTT
GGGAACCGGAGCTGAATGAAGCCATACCAAACGACGAGCGTGACACCACGATGCCTGTAGCAATGGCAAC
AACCTTGCGTAAACTATTAACTGGCGAACTACTTACTCTAGCTTCCCGGCAACAGTTGATAGACTGGATG
GAGGCGGATAAAGTTGCAGGACCACTTCTGCGCTCGGCCCTTCCGGCTGGCTGGTTTATTGCTGATAAAT
CTGGAGCCGGTGAGCGTGGGTCTCGCGGTATCATTGCAGCACTGGGGCCAGATGGTAAGCCCTCCCGTAT
CGTAGTTATCTACACGACGGGGAGTCAGGCAACTATGGATGAACGAAATAGACAGATCGCTGAGATAGGT
GCCTCACTGATTAAGCATTGGTAACCGATTCTAGGTGCATTGGCGCAGAAAAAAATGCCTGATGCGACGC
TGCGCGTCTTATACTCCCACATATGCCAGATTCAGCAACGGATACGGCTTCCCCAACTTGCCCACTTCCA
TACGTGTCCTCCTTACCAGAAATTTATCCTTAAGATCCCGAATCGTTTAAACTCGACTCTGGCTCTATCG
AATCTCCGTCGTTTCGAGCTTACGCGAACAGCCGTGGCGCTCATTTGCTCGTCGGGCATCGAATCTCGTC
AGCTATCGTCAGCTTACCTTTTTGGCAGCGATCGCGGCTCCCGACATCTTGGACCATTAGCTCCACAGGT
ATCTTCTTCCCTCTAGTGGTCATAACAGCAGCTTCAGCTACCTCTCAATTCAAAAAACCCCTCAAGACCC
GTTTAGAGGCCCCAAGGGGTTATGCTATCAATCGTTGCGTTACACACACAAAAAACCAACACACATCCAT
CTTCGATGGATAGCGATTTTATTATCTAACTGCTGATCGAGTGTAGCCAGATCTAGTAATCAATTACGGG
GTCATTAGTTCATAGCCCATATATGGAGTTCCGCGTTACATAACTTACGGTAAATGGCCCGCCTGGCTGA
CCGCCCAACGACCCCCGCCCATTGACGTCAATAATGACGTATGTTCCCATAGTAACGCCAATAGGGACTT
TCCATTGACGTCAATGGGTGGAGTATTTACGGTAAACTGCCCACTTGGCAGTACATCAAGTGTATCATAT
GCCAAGTACGCCCCCTATTGACGTCAATGACGGTAAATGGCCCGCCTGGCATTATGCCCAGTACATGACC
TTATGGGACTTTCCTACTTGGCAGTACATCTACGTATTAGTCATCGCTATTACCATGCTGATGCGGTTTT
GGCAGTACATCAATGGGCGTGGATAGCGGTTTGACTCACGGGGATTTCCAAGTCTCCACCCCATTGACGT
CAATGGGAGTTTGTTTTGGCACCAAAATCAACGGGACTTTCCAAAATGTCGTAACAACTCCGCCCCATTG
ACGCAAATGGGCGGTAGGCGTGTACGGTGGGAGGTCTATATAAGCAGAGCTGGTTTAGTGAACCGTCAGA
TCGCCTGGAGACGCCATCCACGCTGTTTTGACCTCCATAGAAGACACCGGGACCGATCCAGCCTCCCCTC
GAAGCTTACATGTGGTACCGAGCTCGGATCCTGAGAACTTCAGGGTGAGTCTATGGGACCCTTGATGTTT
TCTTTCCCCTTCTTTTCTATGGTTAAGTTCATGTCATAGGAAGGGGAGAAGTAACAGGGTACACATATTG
ACCAAATCAGGGTAATTTTGCATTTGTAATTTTAAAAAATGCTTTCTTCTTTTAATATACTTTTTTGTTT
ATCTTATTTCTAATACTTTCCCTAATCTCTTTCTTTCAGGGCAATAATGATACAATGTATCATGCCTCTT
TGCACCATTCTAAAGAATAACAGTGATAATTTCTGGGTTAAGGCAATAGCAATATTTCTGCATATAAATA
TTTCTGCATATAAATTGTAACTGATGTAAGAGGTTTCATATTGCTAATAGCAGCTACAATCCAGCTACCA
TTCTGCTTTTATTTTATGGTTGGGATAAGGCTGGATTATTCTGAGTCCAAGCTAGGCCCTTTTGCTAATC
ATGTTCATACCTCTTATCTTCCTCCCACAGCTCCTGGGCAACGTGCTGGTCTGTGTGCTGGCCCATCACT
TTGGCAAAGGCGGCCGCC
Features (pLannotate 1.2.2; 21 found; start..end, strand, type, name):
      1..3753    +  CDS            S (sequence partly withheld): SPIKE_SARS2 - Experimental evidence at protein level: Swiss-Prot protein existence level 1. [Spike glycoprotein]: May down-regulate host tetherin (BST2) by lysosomal degradation, thereby counteracting its antiviral activity. From Severe acute respiratory syndrome coronavirus 2 (2019-nCoV) (SARS-CoV-2).
   3827..4415    +  misc_feature   WPRE: woodchuck hepatitis virus posttranscriptional regulatory element
   4468..4589    -  polyA_signal   SV40 poly(A) signal: SV40 polyadenylation signal
   4612..4681    -  CDS            large T antigen (fragment): large T antigen from SV40 (simian virus 40)
   4704..4750    +  terminator     T7 terminator: transcription terminator for bacteriophage T7 RNA polymerase
   4780..4916    +  terminator     rrnG terminator: transcription terminator from the E. coli ribosomal RNA rrnG operon (Albrechtsen et al., 1991)
   4961..5032    +  misc_feature   3' β-globin insulator: insulator downstream of the human β-globin locus (Farrell et al., 2002)
   5077..5273    +  promoter       SV40 promoter: SV40 early promoter
   5287..6078    +  CDS            neo: KKA2_KLEPN - Also known as kan, nptII. Experimental evidence at protein level: Swiss-Prot protein existence level 1. Resistance to kanamycin, neomycin, paromomycin, ribostamycin, butirosin and gentamicin B. From Klebsiella pneumoniae.
   6092..6316    +  polyA_signal   bGH poly(A) signal: bovine growth hormone polyadenylation signal
   6512..7100    -  rep_origin     ori: high-copy-number ColE1/pMB1/pBR322/pUC origin of replication
   7272..7336    -  CDS            bla(M) (fragment): β-lactamase lacking the signal sequence; bla(M); allows cytosolic expression of β-lactamase
   7846..8706    +  CDS            AmpR: β-lactamase; bla; confers resistance to ampicillin, carbenicillin, and related antibiotics
   8719..8855    +  terminator     rrnG terminator: transcription terminator from the E. coli ribosomal RNA rrnG operon (Albrechtsen et al., 1991)
   9007..9078    +  misc_feature   5' β-globin insulator: insulator upstream of the human β-globin locus (Farrell et al., 2002)
   9083..9129    -  terminator     T7 terminator: transcription terminator for bacteriophage T7 RNA polymerase
   9147..9195    -  polyA_signal   poly(A) signal: synthetic polyadenylation signal
   9276..9579    +  enhancer       CMV enhancer: human cytomegalovirus immediate early enhancer
   9652..9669    -  promoter       CMV promoter (fragment): human cytomegalovirus (CMV) immediate early promoter
   9732..9783    +  promoter       CMVd2 promoter: truncated human cytomegalovirus (CMV) immediate early promoter that yields moderately reduced expression relative to the full-length promoter
   9917..10392   +  intron         β-globin intron: internally truncated intron from human β-globin
