[The description below was written by a language model from this plasmid's Addgene catalogue record and pLannotate feature annotations shown in this document.]
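Description:
pTwist-SARS-CoV-2 Spike-deltaC18 JN.1.11.1 is a mammalian expression plasmid built on the Twist pTwist-CMV-BetaGlobin-WPRE-Neo backbone, made to supply the spike glycoprotein of the SARS-CoV-2 JN.1.11.1 lineage for pseudovirus production. It is maintained in E. coli as a high-copy plasmid through a ColE1/pUC-type origin and selected with ampicillin via a β-lactamase gene. A separate SV40 early promoter–neo–bGH poly(A) cassette provides a neomycin-class resistance marker that could be used for selection in mammalian cells.

The spike open reading frame (about 3.75 kb in the 10,450 nt sequenced record) carries the large set of substitutions, deletions and an insertion listed by the depositor for this variant, spread across the N-terminal domain, receptor-binding domain and S2, including F456L alongside L455S, D614G and P681R. The "deltaC18" in the name indicates removal of the last 18 residues of the cytoplasmic tail, a truncation commonly used to improve spike incorporation into pseudotyped particles. The catalogue entry lists the promoter as CAG, but the feature table shows a CMV enhancer, CMV promoter fragments and a truncated human β-globin intron upstream of the coding sequence, which matches the backbone name rather than a classical CAG promoter. Downstream, a WPRE enhances transcript stability and expression, followed by an SV40 polyadenylation signal. β-globin insulator elements and bacterial and T7 terminators flank the cassettes to limit transcriptional interference. The plasmid is typically co-transfected with packaging and reporter constructs to make spike-pseudotyped virus, here in the context of measuring antibody neutralisation and escape from vaccine-induced immunity.
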