Addgene plasmid #223272: pTwist-SARS-CoV-2 Spike-deltaC18 JN.1.11.1
Purpose: Encodes SARS-CoV-2 spike JN.1.11.1 for pseudovirus production
Depositing lab: Alejandro Balazs. Depositing organization: Massachusetts General Hospital. Publication: Ongoing evolution of SARS-CoV-2 drives escape from mRNA vaccine-induced humoral immunity. Roederer AL, Cao Y, Denis KS, Sheehan ML, Li CJ, Lam EC, Gregory DJ, Poznansky MC, Iafrate AJ, Canaday DH, Gravenstein S, Garcia-Beltran WF, Balazs AB. medRxiv [Preprint]. 2024 Mar 7:2024.03.05.24303815. doi: 10.1101/2024.03.05.24303815. PubMed 38496628.
Backbone
  Vector backbone: pTwist-CMV-BetaGlobin-WPRE-Neo
  Backbone manufacturer: Twist
  Vector type: Mammalian Expression
Growth in bacteria
  Bacterial resistance: Ampicillin, 100 μg/mL
  Growth temperature: 37°C
  Growth strain: DH5alpha
  Copy number: High Copy
Gene/Insert
  Gene/Insert name: SARS-CoV-2 Spike JN.1.11.1
  Species: Severe acute respiratory syndrome coronavirus 2
  Mutation: See Depositor Comments.
  Entrez Gene: S (a.k.a. GU280_gp02, spike glycoprotein)
  Promoter: CAG
  Cloning method: Ligation Independent Cloning
Terms and licenses: Academic/Nonprofit Terms; Industry Terms: Not Available to Industry
Depositor comments: Relevant Mutations: Ins16MPLF, T19I, R21T, deltaL24P25P26,A27S,S50L,deltaH69V70,V127F,G142D,deltaY144,F157S,R158G,deltaN211,L212I,V213G,L216F,H245N,A246D,I332V,G339H,K356T,S371F,S373P,S375F,T376A,R403K,D405N,R408S,K417N,N440K,V445H,G446S,N450D,L452W,L455S,F456L,N460K,S477NT478K,N481K,V483E,deltaE484,F486P,Q498R,N501Y,Y505H,E554K,A570V,D614G,P621S,H655Y,N679K,P681R,N764K,D796Y,S939F,Q954H,N969K,P1143L
How to cite: pTwist-SARS-CoV-2 Spike-deltaC18 JN.1.11.1 was a gift from Alejandro Balazs (Addgene plasmid # 223272 ; http://n2t.net/addgene:223272 ; RRID:Addgene_223272)
